>Addgene plasmid #190813 | pTet-O-APOE-E4-T2A-Puro | addgene full sequence | sequence record 372861 | Addgene NGS Result
TCCCTATCAGTGATAGAGAAAAGTGAAAGTCGAGTTTACCACTCCCTATCAGTGATAGAGAAAAGTGAAA
GTCGAGTTTACCACTCCCTATCAGTGATAGAGAAAAGTGAAAGTCGAGTTTACCACTCCCTATCAGTGAT
AGAGAAAAGTGAAAGTCGAGTTTACCACTCCCTATCAGTGATAGAGAAAAGTGAAAGTCGAGTTTACCAC
TCCCTATCAGTGATAGAGAAAAGTGAAAGTCGAGTTTACCACTCCCTATCAGTGATAGAGAAAAGTGAAA
GTCGAGCTCGGTACCCGGGTCGAGGTAGGCGTGTACGGTGGGAGGCCTATATAAGCAGAGCTCGTTTAGT
GAACCGTCAGATCGCCTGGAGACGCCATCCACGCTGTTTTGACCTCCATAGAAGACACCGGGACCGATCC
AGCCTCCGCGGCCCCGGCCACCATGAAGGTTCTGTGGGCTGCGTTGCTGGTCACATTCCTGGCAGGATGC
CAGGCCAAGGTGGAGCAAGCGGTGGAGACAGAGCCGGAGCCCGAGCTGCGCCAGCAGACCGAGTGGCAGA
GCGGCCAGCGCTGGGAACTGGCACTGGGTCGCTTTTGGGATTACCTGCGCTGGGTGCAGACACTGTCTGA
GCAGGTGCAGGAGGAGCTGCTCAGCTCCCAGGTCACCCAGGAACTGAGGGCGCTGATGGACGAGACCATG
AAGGAGTTGAAGGCCTACAAATCGGAACTGGAGGAACAACTGACCCCGGTGGCGGAGGAGACGCGGGCAC
GGCTGTCCAAGGAGCTGCAGGCGGCGCAGGCCCGGCTGGGCGCGGACATGGAGGACGTGCGCGGCCGCCT
GGTGCAGTACCGCGGCGAGGTGCAGGCCATGCTCGGCCAGAGCACCGAGGAGCTGCGGGTGCGCCTCGCC
TCCCACCTGCGCAAGCTGCGTAAGCGGCTCCTCCGCGATGCCGATGACCTGCAGAAGCGCCTGGCAGTGT
ACCAGGCCGGGGCCCGCGAGGGCGCCGAGCGCGGCCTCAGCGCCATCCGCGAGCGCCTGGGGCCCCTGGT
GGAACAGGGCCGCGTGCGGGCCGCCACTGTGGGCTCCCTGGCCGGCCAGCCGCTACAGGAGCGGGCCCAG
GCCTGGGGCGAGCGGCTGCGCGCGCGGATGGAGGAGATGGGCAGCCGGACCCGCGACCGCCTGGACGAGG
TGAAGGAGCAGGTGGCGGAGGTGCGCGCCAAGCTGGAGGAGCAGGCCCAGCAGATACGCCTGCAGGCCGA
GGCCTTCCAGGCCCGCCTCAAGAGCTGGTTCGAGCCCCTGGTGGAAGACATGCAGCGCCAGTGGGCCGGG
CTGGTGGAGAAGGTGCAGGCTGCCGTGGGCACCAGCGCCGCCCCTGTGCCCAGCGACAATCACGAGGGCA
GGGGAAGTCTTCTAACATGCGGGGACGTGGAGGAAAATCCCGGCCCACTCGAGATGACCGAGTACAAGCC
CACGGTGCGCCTCGCCACCCGCGACGACGTCCCCAGGGCCGTACGCACCCTCGCCGCCGCGTTCGCCGAC
TACCCCGCCACGCGCCACACCGTCGATCCGGACCGCCACATCGAGCGGGTCACCGAGCTGCAAGAACTCT
TCCTCACGCGCGTCGGGCTCGACATCGGCAAGGTGTGGGTCGCGGACGACGGCGCCGCGGTGGCGGTCTG
GACCACGCCGGAGAGCGTCGAAGCGGGGGCGGTGTTCGCCGAGATCGGCCCGCGCATGGCCGAGTTGAGC
GGTTCCCGGCTGGCCGCGCAGCAACAGATGGAAGGCCTCCTGGCGCCGCACCGGCCCAAGGAGCCCGCGT
GGTTCCTGGCCACCGTCGGCGTCTCGCCCGACCACCAGGGCAAGGGTCTGGGCAGCGCCGTCGTGCTCCC
CGGAGTGGAGGCGGCCGAGCGCGCCGGGGTGCCCGCCTTCCTGGAGACCTCCGCGCCCCGCAACCTCCCC
TTCTACGAGCGGCTCGGCTTCACCGTCACCGCCGACGTCGAGGTGCCCGAAGGACCGCGCACCTGGTGCA
TGACCCGCAAGCCCGGTGCCTGATTAATTAAGCTAGCTAATTCGATATCAAGCTTATCGATAATCAACCT
CTGGATTACAAAATTTGTGAAAGATTGACTGGTATTCTTAACTATGTTGCTCCTTTTACGCTATGTGGAT
ACGCTGCTTTAATGCCTTTGTATCATGCTATTGCTTCCCGTATGGCTTTCATTTTCTCCTCCTTGTATAA
ATCCTGGTTGCTGTCTCTTTATGAGGAGTTGTGGCCCGTTGTCAGGCAACGTGGCGTGGTGTGCACTGTG
TTTGCTGACGCAACCCCCACTGGTTGGGGCATTGCCACCACCTGTCAGCTCCTTTCCGGGACTTTCGCTT
TCCCCCTCCCTATTGCCACGGCGGAACTCATCGCCGCCTGCCTTGCCCGCTGCTGGACAGGGGCTCGGCT
GTTGGGCACTGACAATTCCGTGGTGTTGTCGGGGAAATCATCGTCCTTTCCTTGGCTGCTCGCCTGTGTT
GCCACCTGGATTCTGCGCGGGACGTCCTTCTGCTACGTCCCTTCGGCCCTCAATCCAGCGGACCTTCCTT
CCCGCGGCCTGCTGCCGGCTCTGCGGCCTCTTCCGCGTCTTCGCCTTCGCCCTCAGACGAGTCGGATCTC
CCTTTGGGCCGCCTCCCCGCATCGATACCGTCGACCTCGAGACCTAGAAAAACATGGAGCAATCACAAGT
AGCAATACAGCAGCTACCAATGCTGATTGTGCCTGGCTAGAAGCACAAGAGGAGGAGGAGGTGGGTTTTC
CAGTCACACCTCAGGTACCTTTAAGACCAATGACTTACAAGGCAGCTGTAGATCTTAGCCACTTTTTAAA
AGAAAAGGGGGGACTGGAAGGGCTAATTCACTCCCAACGAAGACAAGATATCCTTGATCTGTGGATCTAC
CACACACAAGGCTACTTCCCTGATTGGCAGAACTACACACCAGGGCCAGGGATCAGATATCCACTGACCT
TTGGATGGTGCTACAAGCTAGTACCAGTTGAGCAAGAGAAGGTAGAAGAAGCCAATGAAGGAGAGAACAC
CCGCTTGTTACACCCTGTGAGCCTGCATGGGATGGATGACCCGGAGAGAGAAGTATTAGAGTGGAGGTTT
GACAGCCGCCTAGCATTTCATCACATGGCCCGAGAGCTGCATCCGGACTGTACTGGGTCTCTCTGGTTAG
ACCAGATCTGAGCCTGGGAGCTCTCTGGCTAACTAGGGAACCCACTGCTTAAGCCTCAATAAAGCTTGCC
TTGAGTGCTTCAAGTAGTGTGTGCCCGTCTGTTGTGTGACTCTGGTAACTAGAGATCCCTCAGACCCTTT
TAGTCAGTGTGGAAAATCTCTAGCAGGGCCCGTTTAAACCCGCTGATCAGCCTCGACTGTGCCTTCTAGT
TGCCAGCCATCTGTTGTTTGCCCCTCCCCCGTGCCTTCCTTGACCCTGGAAGGTGCCACTCCCACTGTCC
TTTCCTAATAAAATGAGGAAATTGCATCGCATTGTCTGAGTAGGTGTCATTCTATTCTGGGGGGTGGGGT
GGGGCAGGACAGCAAGGGGGAGGATTGGGAAGACAATAGCAGGCATGCTGGGGATGCGGTGGGCTCTATG
GCTTCTGAGGCGGAAAGAACCAGCTGGGGCTCTAGGGGGTATCCCC
[124 nt withheld, positions 3687-3810]
C
[91 nt withheld, positions 3812-3902]
A
[49 nt withheld, positions 3904-3952]
CCTTTGACGTTGGAGTCCACGTTCTTT
[37 nt withheld, positions 3980-4016]
ACCCTATCTCGGTCTATTCTTTTGATTTATAAGGGATTTTGCCGATTTCGGCCTATTGGTTAAAAAATGA
GCTGATTTAACAAAAATTTAACGCGAATTAATTCTGTGGAATGTGTGTCAGTTAGGGTGTGGAAAGTCCC
CAGGCTCCCCAGCAGGCAGAAGTATGCAAAGCATGCATCTCAATTAGTCAGCAACCAGGTGTGGAAAGTC
CCCAGGCTCCCCAGCAGGCAGAAGTATGCAAAGCATGCATCTCAATTAGTCAGCAACCATAGTCCCGCCC
CTAACTCCGCCCATCCCGCCCCTAACTCCGCCCAGTTCCGCCCATTCTCCGCCCCATGGCTGACTAATTT
TTTTTATTTATGCAGAGGCCGAGGCCGCCTCTGCCTCTGAGCTATTCCAGAAGTAGTGAGGAGGCTTTTT
TGGAGGCCTAGGCTTTTGCAAAAAGCTCCCGGGAGCTTGTATATCCATTTTCGGATCTGATCAGCACGTG
TTGACAATTAATCATCGGCATAGTATATCGGCATAGTATAATACGACAAGGTGAGGAACTAAACCATGGC
CAAGTTGACCAGTGCCGTTCCGGTGCTCACCGCGCGCGACGTCGCCGGAGCGGTCGAGTTCTGGACCGAC
CGGCTCGGGTTCTCCCGGGACTTCGTGGAGGACGACTTCGCCGGTGTGGTCCGGGACGACGTGACCCTGT
TCATCAGCGCGGTCCAGGACCAGGTGGTGCCGGACAACACCCTGGCCTGGGTGTGGGTGCGCGGCCTGGA
CGAGCTGTACGCCGAGTGGTCGGAGGTCGTGTCCACGAACTTCCGGGACGCCTCCGGGCCGGCCATGACC
GAGATCGGCGAGCAGCCGTGGGGGCGGGAGTTCGCCCTGCGCGACCCGGCCGGCAACTGCGTGCACTTCG
TGGCCGAGGAGCAGGACTGACACGTGCTACGAGATTTCGATTCCACCGCCGCCTTCTATGAAAGGTTGGG
CTTCGGAATCGTTTTCCGGGACGCCGGCTGGATGATCCTCCAGCGCGGGGATCTCATGCTGGAGTTCTTC
GCCCACCCCAACTTGTTTATTGCAGCTTATAATGGTTACAAATAAAGCAATAGCATCACAAATTTCACAA
ATAAAGCATTTTTTTCACTGCATTCTAGTTGTGGTTTGTCCAAACTCATCAATGTATCTTATCATGTCTG
TATACCGTCGACCTCTAGCTAGAGCTTGGCGTAATCATGGTCATAGCTGTTTCCTGTGTGAAATTGTTAT
CCGCTCACAATTCCACACAACATACGAGCCGGAAGCATAAAGTGTAAAGCCTGGGGTGCCTAATGAGTGA
GCTAACTCACATTAATTGCGTTGCGCTCACTGCCCGCTTTCCAGTCGGGAAACCTGTCGTGCCAGCTGCA
TTAATGAATCGGCCAACGCGCGGGGAGAGGCGGTTTGCGTATTGGGCGCTCTTCCGCTTCCTCGCTCACT
GACTCGCTGCGCTCGGTCGTTCGGCTGCGGCGAGCGGTATCAGCTCACTCAAAGGCGGTAATACGGTTAT
CCACAGAATCAGGGGATAACGCAGGAAAGAACATGTGAGCAAAAGGCCAGCAAAAGGCCAGGAACCGTAA
AAAGGCCGCGTTGCTGGCGTTTTTCCATAGGCTCCGCCCCCCTGACGAGCATCACAAAAATCGACGCTCA
AGTCAGAGGTGGCGAAACCCGACAGGACTATAAAGATACCAGGCGTTTCCCCCTGGAAGCTCCCTCGTGC
GCTCTCCTGTTCCGACCCTGCCGCTTACCGGATACCTGTCCGCCTTTCTCCCTTCGGGAAGCGTGGCGCT
TTCTCATAGCTCACGCTGTAGGTATCTCAGTTCGGTGTAGGTCGTTCGCTCCAAGCTGGGCTGTGTGCAC
GAACCCCCCGTTCAGCCCGACCGCTGCGCCTTATCCGGTAACTATCGTCTTGAGTCCAACCCGGTAAGAC
ACGACTTATCGCCACTGGCAGCAGCCACTGGTAACAGGATTAGCAGAGCGAGGTATGTAGGCGGTGCTAC
AGAGTTCTTGAAGTGGTGGCCTAACTACGGCTACACTAGAAGAACAGTATTTGGTATCTGCGCTCTGCTG
AAGCCAGTTACCTTCGGAAAAAGAGTTGGTAGCTCTTGATCCGGCAAACAAACCACCGCTGGTAGCGGTG
GTTTTTTTGTTTGCAAGCAGCAGATTACGCGCAGAAAAAAAGGATCTCAAGAAGATCCTTTGATCTTTTC
TACGGGGTCTGACGCTCAGTGGAACGAAAACTCACGTTAAGGGATTTTGGTCATGAGATTATCAAAAAGG
ATCTTCACCTAGATCCTTTTAAATTAAAAATGAAGTTTTAAATCAATCTAAAGTATATATGAGTAAACTT
GGTCTGACAGTTACCAATGCTTAATCAGTGAGGCACCTATCTCAGCGATCTGTCTATTTCGTTCATCCAT
AGTTGCCTGACTCCCCGTCGTGTAGATAACTACGATACGGGAGGGCTTACCATCTGGCCCCAGTGCTGCA
ATGATACCGCGAGACCCACGCTCACCGGCTCCAGATTTATCAGCAATAAACCAGCCAGCCGGAAGGGCCG
AGCGCAGAAGTGGTCCTGCAACTTTATCCGCCTCCATCCAGTCTATTAATTGTTGCCGGGAAGCTAGAGT
AAGTAGTTCGCCAGTTAATAGTTTGCGCAACGTTGTTGCCATTGCTACAGGCATCGTGGTGTCACGCTCG
TCGTTTGGTATGGCTTCATTCAGCTCCGGTTCCCAACGATCAAGGCGAGTTACATGATCCCCCATGTTGT
GCAAAAAAGCGGTTAGCTCCTTCGGTCCTCCGATCGTTGTCAGAAGTAAGTTGGCCGCAGTGTTATCACT
CATGGTTATGGCAGCACTGCATAATTCTCTTACTGTCATGCCATCCGTAAGATGCTTTTCTGTGACTGGT
GAGTACTCAACCAAGTCATTCTGAGAATAGTGTATGCGGCGACCGAGTTGCTCTTGCCCGGCGTCAATAC
GGGATAATACCGCGCCACATAGCAGAACTTTAAAAGTGCTCATCATTGGAAAACGTTCTTCGGGGCGAAA
ACTCTCAAGGATCTTACCGCTGTTGAGATCCAGTTCGATGTAACCCACTCGTGCACCCAACTGATCTTCA
GCATCTTTTACTTTCACCAGCGTTTCTGGGTGAGCAAAAACAGGAAGGCAAAATGCCGCAAAAAAGGGAA
TAAGGGCGACACGGAAATGTTGAATACTCATACTCTTCCTTTTTCAATATTATTGAAGCATTTATCAGGG
TTATTGTCTCATGAGCGGATACATATTTGAATGTATTTAGAAAAATAAACAAATAGGGGTTCCGCGCACA
TTTCCCCGAAAAGTGCCACCTGACGTCGACGGATCGGGAGATCTCCCGATCCCCTATGGTGCACTCTCAG
TACAATCTGCTCTGATGCCGCATAGTTAAGCCAGTATCTGCTCCCTGCTTGTGTGTTGGAGGTCGCTGAG
TAGTGCGCGAGCAAAATTTAAGCTACAACAAGGCAAGGCTTGACCGACAATTGCATGAAGAATCTGCTTA
GGGTTAGGCGTTTTGCGCTGCTTCGCGATGTACGGGCCAGATATACGCGTTGACATTGATTATTGACTAG
TTATTAATAGTAATCAATTACGGGGTCATTAGTTCATAGCCCATATATGGAGTTCCGCGTTACATAACTT
ACGGTAAATGGCCCGCCTGGCTGACCGCCCAACGACCCCCGCCCATTGACGTCAATAATGACGTATGTTC
CCATAGTAACGCCAATAGGGACTTTCCATTGACGTCAATGGGTGGAGTATTTACGGTAAACTGCCCACTT
GGCAGTACATCAAGTGTATCATATGCCAAGTACGCCCCCTATTGACGTCAATGACGGTAAATGGCCCGCC
TGGCATTATGCCCAGTACATGACCTTATGGGACTTTCCTACTTGGCAGTACATCTACGTATTAGTCATCG
CTATTACCATGGTGATGCGGTTTTGGCAGTACATCAATGGGCGTGGATAGCGGTTTGACTCACGGGGATT
TCCAAGTCTCCACCCCATTGACGTCAATGGGAGTTTGTTTTGGCACCAAAATCAACGGGACTTTCCAAAA
TGTCGTAACAACTCCGCCCCATTGACGCAAATGGGCGGTAGGCGTGTACGGTGGGAGGTCTATATAAGCA
GCGCGTTTTGCCTGTACTGGGTCTCTCTGGTTAGACCAGATCTGAGCCTGGGAGCTCTCTGGCTAACTAG
GGAACCCACTGCTTAAGCCTCAATAAAGCTTGCCTTGAGTGCTTCAAGTAGTGTGTGCCCGTCTGTTGTG
TGACTCTGGTAACTAGAGATCCCTCAGACCCTTTTAGTCAGTGTGGAAAATCTCTAGCAGTGGCGCCCGA
ACAGGGACTTGAAAGCGAAAGGGAAACCAGAGGAGCTCTCTCGACGCAGGACTCGGCTTGCTGAAGCGCG
CACGGCAAGAGGCGAGGGGCGGCGACTGGTGAGTACGCCAAAAATTTTGACTAGCGGAGGCTAGAAGGAG
AGAGATGGGTGCGAGAGCGTCAGTATTAAGCGGGGGAGAATTAGATCGCGATGGGAAAAAATTCGGTTAA
GGCCAGGGGGAAAGAAAAAATATAAATTAAAACATATAGTATGGGCAAGCAGGGAGCTAGAACGATTCGC
AGTTAATCCTGGCCTGTTAGAAACATCAGAAGGCTGTAGACAAATACTGGGACAGCTACAACCATCCCTT
CAGACAGGATCAGAAGAACTTAGATCATTATATAATACAGTAGCAACCCTCTATTGTGTGCATCAAAGGA
TAGAGATAAAAGACACCAAGGAAGCTTTAGACAAGATAGAGGAAGAGCAAAACAAAAGTAAGACCACCGC
ACAGCAAGCGGCCGCTGATCTTCAGACCTGGAGGAGGAGATATGAGGGACAATTGGAGAAGTGAATTATA
TAAATATAAAGTAGTAAAAATTGAACCATTAGGAGTAGCACCCACCAAGGCAAAGAGAAGAGTGGTGCAG
AGAGAAAAAAGAGCAGTGGGAATAGGAGCTTTGTTCCTTGGGTTCTTGGGAGCAGCAGGAAGCACTATGG
GCGCAGCGTCAATGACGCTGACGGTACAGGCCAGACAATTATTGTCTGGTATAGTGCAGCAGCAGAACAA
TTTGCTGAGGGCTATTGAGGCGCAACAGCATCTGTTGCAACTCACAGTCTGGGGCATCAAGCAGCTCCAG
GCAAGAATCCTGGCTGTGGAAAGATACCTAAAGGATCAACAGCTCCTGGGGATTTGGGGTTGCTCTGGAA
AACTCATTTGCACCACTGCTGTGCCTTGGAATGCTAGTTGGAGTAATAAATCTCTGGAACAGATTTGGAA
TCACACGACCTGGATGGAGTGGGACAGAGAAATTAACAATTACACAAGCTTAATACACTCCTTAATTGAA
GAATCGCAAAACCAGCAAGAAAAGAATGAACAAGAATTATTGGAATTAGATAAATGGGCAAGTTTGTGGA
ATTGGTTTAACATAACAAATTGGCTGTGGTATATAAAATTATTCATAATGATAGTAGGAGGCTTGGTAGG
TTTAAGAATAGTTTTTGCTGTACTTTCTATAGTGAATAGAGTTAGGCAGGGATATTCACCATTATCGTTT
CAGACCCACCTCCCAACCCCGAGGGGACCCGACAGGCCCGAAGGAATAGAAGAAGAAGGTGGAGAGAGAG
ACAGAGACAGATCCATTCGATTAGTGAACGGATCGGCACTGCGTGCGCCAATTCTGCAGACAAATGGCAG
TATTCATCCACAATTTTAAAAGAAAAGGGGGGATTGGGGGGTACAGTGCAGGGGAAAGAATAGTAGACAT
AATAGCAACAGACATACAAACTAAAGAATTACAAAAACAAATTACAAAAATTCAAAATTTTCGGGTTTAT
TACAGGGACAGCAGAGATCCAGTTTGGTTAGATCTCGAGTTTACCAC
Features (pLannotate 1.2.2; 34 found; start..end, strand, type, name):
      1..271     +  protein_bind   tetracycline response element: contains seven copies of the tetracycline operator tetO tetracycline repressor TetR
    282..299     +  misc_feature   MCS (fragment): pUC18/19 multiple cloning site
    304..342     +  promoter       minimal CMV promoter: human cytomegalovirus (CMV) immediate early promoter
    443..1393    +  CDS            APOE: APOE_HUMAN - Experimental evidence at protein level: Swiss-Prot protein existence level 1. (Microbial infection) Through its interaction with HCV envelope glycoprotein E2, participates in the attachment of HCV to HSPGs and other receptors (LDLr, VLDLr, and SR-B1) on the cell surface and to the assembly, maturation and infectivity of HCV viral particles (PubMed:25122793, PubMed:29695434). This interaction is probably promoted via the up-regulation of cellular autophagy by the virus (PubMed:29695434). From Homo sapiens (Human).
   1394..1446    +  CDS            T2A (fragment): 2A peptide from Thosea asigna virus capsid protein Eukaryotic ribosomes fail to insert a peptide bond between the Gly and Pro residues, yielding separate polypeptides.
   1454..2053    +  CDS            PuroR: puromycin N-acetyltransferase; pac from Streptomyces alboniger; confers resistance to puromycin
   2069..2092    +  misc_feature   MCS (fragment): pBluescript multiple cloning site
   2092..2680    +  misc_feature   WPRE: woodchuck hepatitis virus posttranscriptional regulatory element
   2617..3198    +  CDS            nef (fragment): NEF_HV1H2 - Experimental evidence at protein level: Swiss-Prot protein existence level 1. Extracellular Nef protein targets CD4(+) T-lymphocytes for apoptosis by interacting with CXCR4 surface receptors. From Human immunodeficiency virus type 1 group M subtype B (isolate HXB2) (HIV-1).
   3205..3385    +  LTR            5' LTR (truncated): truncated 5' long terminal repeat (LTR) from HIV-1
   3417..3641    +  polyA_signal   bGH poly(A) signal: bovine growth hormone polyadenylation signal
   3645..3666    +  promoter       SV40 promoter (fragment): SV40 enhancer and early promoter
   3687..4115    +  rep_origin     f1 ori (sequence partly withheld): f1 bacteriophage origin of replication; arrow indicates direction of (+) strand synthesis
   4129..4458    +  promoter       SV40 promoter: SV40 enhancer and early promoter
   4506..4553    +  promoter       EM7 promoter: synthetic bacterial promoter&nbsp
   4572..4946    +  CDS            BleoR: antibiotic-binding protein; Sh ble from Streptoalloteichus hindustanus; confers resistance to bleomycin, phleomycin, and Zeocin™
   4956..5081    +  CDS            ble (fragment): BLE_KLEPN - Experimental evidence at protein level: Swiss-Prot protein existence level 1. Binding protein with a strong affinity to the bleomycin family of antibiotics. Binds to CL990; an antimitotic-antibiotic compound. From Klebsiella pneumoniae.
   5076..5197    +  polyA_signal   SV40 poly(A) signal: SV40 polyadenylation signal
   5270..5286    -  protein_bind   lac operator: The lac repressor binds to the lac operator to inhibit transcription in E. coli. This inhibition can be relieved by adding lactose or isopropyl-β-D-thiogalactopyranoside (IPTG). lac repressor encoded by lacI
   5294..5324    -  promoter       lac promoter: promoter for the E. coli lac operon
   5339..5360    -  protein_bind   CAP binding site: CAP binding activates transcription in the presence of cAMP. E. coli catabolite activator protein
   5373..5465    -  CDS            lacI (fragment): lac repressor; lacI; The lac repressor binds to the lac operator to inhibit transcription in E. coli. This inhibition can be relieved by adding lactose or isopropyl-β-D-thiogalactopyranoside (IPTG).
   5648..6236    -  rep_origin     ori: high-copy-number ColE1/pMB1/pBR322/pUC origin of replication
   6407..7267    -  CDS            AmpR: β-lactamase; bla; confers resistance to ampicillin, carbenicillin, and related antibiotics
   7268..7372    -  promoter       AmpR promoter: bla
   7431..7483    -  misc_feature   bom (fragment): basis of mobility region from pBR322
   7638..8017    +  enhancer       CMV enhancer: human cytomegalovirus immediate early enhancer
   8018..8217    +  promoter       CMV promoter: human cytomegalovirus (CMV) immediate early promoter
   8235..8415    +  LTR            5' LTR (truncated): truncated 5' long terminal repeat (LTR) from HIV-1
   8462..8587    +  misc_feature   HIV-1 Ψ: packaging signal of human immunodeficiency virus type 1
   8571..8934    +  CDS            HIV-1 gag (fragment): gag protein from human immunodeficiency virus 1; gag
   9080..9313    +  misc_feature   RRE: The Rev response element (RRE) of HIV-1 allows for Rev-dependent mRNA export from the nucleus to the cytoplasm.
   9690..9790    +  CDS            Rev (fragment): human immunodeficiency virus 1 (HIV-1) Rev protein; rev; enhances nuclear export of unspliced and incompletely spliced viral mRNAs
   9840..9957    +  misc_feature   cPPT/CTS: central polypurine tract and central termination sequence of HIV-1
