[The description below was written by a language model from this plasmid's Addgene catalogue record and pLannotate feature annotations shown in this document.]
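Description:
pTet-O-APOE-E4-T2A-Puro is an HIV-1-based lentiviral transfer plasmid of about 10 kb, built on the pTet-O backbone, for doxycycline/tetracycline-regulated expression of the human APOE E4 allele. It is maintained in E. coli through a high-copy ColE1/pUC-type origin with ampicillin resistance. The recorded use of a recombination-deficient host strain is typical for plasmids with repeated LTR sequences. The backbone also carries an f1 origin and an SV40/EM7-driven bleomycin/Zeocin resistance cassette that lies outside the packaged viral region.

The viral genome is transcribed from a CMV enhancer/promoter fused to a truncated 5' LTR. This is followed by the Ψ packaging signal with a gag fragment, the Rev response element and the cPPT/CTS. Downstream sits the expression cassette, in which a tetracycline response element with seven tetO copies is joined to a minimal CMV promoter and drives the APOE coding sequence. APOE is linked in frame through a T2A peptide to puromycin N-acetyltransferase. Ribosomal skipping at T2A yields separate APOE and PuroR proteins from one transcript, so puromycin resistance is itself inducer-dependent and reports on transgene expression. A WPRE enhances transcript stability and expression, and the cassette is followed by the 3' LTR region (annotated as a truncated LTR) and a bGH polyadenylation signal.

According to the depositor, the E4 allele is defined by rs429358-C (C112R) and rs7412-C. No tetracycline transactivator is annotated in the plasmid, so induction presumably requires one supplied separately, such as rtTA from another vector. The construct suits inducible APOE4 expression in transduced mammalian cells, though the record does not state a specific application.
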