Addgene plasmid #190813: pTet-O-APOE-E4-T2A-Puro
Purpose: Express APOE E4 allele from tet-inducible promoter, co-expressing Puro resistance gene
Depositing lab: Ronald Hart. Depositing organization: Rutgers, The State University of New Jersey.
Backbone
  Vector backbone: pTet-O
  Backbone size w/o insert (bp): 8395
  Vector type: Lentiviral
Growth in bacteria
  Bacterial resistance: Ampicillin, 100 μg/mL
  Growth temperature: 30°C
  Growth strain: NEB Stable
  Copy number: High Copy
Gene/Insert
  Gene/Insert name: APOE
  Species: H. sapiens (human)
  Insert size (bp): 1618
  Mutation: E4
  Entrez Gene: APOE (a.k.a. AD2, APO-E, ApoE4, LDLCQ5, LPG)
  Promoter: Tet-O
  Cloning method: Gibson Cloning
Terms and licenses: Academic/Nonprofit Terms; Industry Terms: Not Available to Industry
Depositor comments: E4: rs429358-C (C112R) and rs7412-C
How to cite: pTet-O-APOE-E4-T2A-Puro was a gift from Ronald Hart (Addgene plasmid # 190813 ; http://n2t.net/addgene:190813 ; RRID:Addgene_190813)
